>Addgene plasmid #178296 | pAG414GPD-CsCYP722C(pYL877) | addgene full sequence | sequence record 364905 | Addgene NGS Result
TCACCGAAACGCGCGAGACGAAAGGGCCTCGTGATACGCCTATTTTTATAGGTTAATGTCATGATAATAA
TGGTTTCTTAGACGGATCGCTTGCCTGTAACTTACACGCGCCTCGTATCTTTTAATGATGGAATAATTTG
GGAATTTACTCTGTGTTTATTTATTTTTATGTTTTGTATTTGGATTTTAGAAAGTAAATAAAGAAGGTAG
AAGAGTTACGGAATGAAGAAAAAAAAATAAACAAAGGTTTAAAAAATTTCAACAAAAAGCGTACTTTACA
TATATATTTATTAGACAAGAAAAGCAGATTAAATAGATATACATTCGATTAACGATAAGTAAAATGTAAA
ATCACAGGATTTTCGTGTGTGGTCTTCTACACAGACAAGATGAAACAATTCGGCATTAATACCTGAGAGC
AGGAAGAGCAAGATAAAAGGTAGTATTTGTTGGCGATCCCCCTAGAGTCTTTTACATCTTCGGAAAACAA
AAACTATTTTTTCTTTAATTTCTTTTTTTACTTTCTATTTTTAATTTATATATTTATATTAAAAAATTTA
AATTATAATTATTTTTATAGCACGTGATGAAAAGGACCCAGGTGGCACTTTTCGGGGAAATGTGCGCGGA
ACCCCTATTTGTTTATTTTTCTAAATACATTCAAATATGTATCCGCTCATGAGACAATAACCCTGATAAA
TGCTTCAATAATATTGAAAAAGGAAGAGTATGAGTATTCAACATTTCCGTGTCGCCCTTATTCCCTTTTT
TGCGGCATTTTGCCTTCCTGTTTTTGCTCACCCAGAAACGCTGGTGAAAGTAAAAGATGCTGAAGATCAG
TTGGGTGCACGAGTGGGTTACATCGAACTGGATCTCAACAGCGGTAAGATCCTTGAGAGTTTTCGCCCCG
AAGAACGTTTTCCAATGATGAGCACTTTTAAAGTTCTGCTATGTGGCGCGGTATTATCCCGTATTGACGC
CGGGCAAGAGCAACTCGGTCGCCGCATACACTATTCTCAGAATGACTTGGTTGAGTACTCACCAGTCACA
GAAAAGCATCTTACGGATGGCATGACAGTAAGAGAATTATGCAGTGCTGCCATAACCATGAGTGATAACA
CTGCGGCCAACTTACTTCTGACAACGATCGGAGGACCGAAGGAGCTAACCGCTTTTTTGCACAACATGGG
GGATCATGTAACTCGCCTTGATCGTTGGGAACCGGAGCTGAATGAAGCCATACCAAACGACGAGCGTGAC
ACCACGATGCCTGTAGCAATGGCAACAACGTTGCGCAAACTATTAACTGGCGAACTACTTACTCTAGCTT
CCCGGCAACAATTAATAGACTGGATGGAGGCGGATAAAGTTGCAGGACCACTTCTGCGCTCGGCCCTTCC
GGCTGGCTGGTTTATTGCTGATAAATCTGGAGCCGGTGAGCGTGGGTCTCGCGGTATCATTGCAGCACTG
GGGCCAGATGGTAAGCCCTCCCGTATCGTAGTTATCTACACGACGGGGAGTCAGGCAACTATGGATGAAC
GAAATAGACAGATCGCTGAGATAGGTGCCTCACTGATTAAGCATTGGTAACTGTCAGACCAAGTTTACTC
ATATATACTTTAGATTGATTTAAAACTTCATTTTTAATTTAAAAGGATCTAGGTGAAGATCCTTTTTGAT
AATCTCATGACCAAAATCCCTTAACGTGAGTTTTCGTTCCACTGAGCGTCAGACCCCGTAGAAAAGATCA
AAGGATCTTCTTGAGATCCTTTTTTTCTGCGCGTAATCTGCTGCTTGCAAACAAAAAAACCACCGCTACC
AGCGGTGGTTTGTTTGCCGGATCAAGAGCTACCAACTCTTTTTCCGAAGGTAACTGGCTTCAGCAGAGCG
CAGATACCAAATACTGTTCTTCTAGTGTAGCCGTAGTTAGGCCACCACTTCAAGAACTCTGTAGCACCGC
CTACATACCTCGCTCTGCTAATCCTGTTACCAGTGGCTGCTGCCAGTGGCGATAAGTCGTGTCTTACCGG
GTTGGACTCAAGACGATAGTTACCGGATAAGGCGCAGCGGTCGGGCTGAACGGGGGGTTCGTGCACACAG
CCCAGCTTGGAGCGAACGACCTACACCGAACTGAGATACCTACAGCGTGAGCTATGAGAAAGCGCCACGC
TTCCCGAAGGGAGAAAGGCGGACAGGTATCCGGTAAGCGGCAGGGTCGGAACAGGAGAGCGCACGAGGGA
GCTTCCAGGGGGAAACGCCTGGTATCTTTATAGTCCTGTCGGGTTTCGCCACCTCTGACTTGAGCGTCGA
TTTTTGTGATGCTCGTCAGGGGGGCGGAGCCTATGGAAAAACGCCAGCAACGCGGCCTTTTTACGGTTCC
TGGCCTTTTGCTGGCCTTTTGCTCACATGTTCTTTCCTGCGTTATCCCCTGATTCTGTGGATAACCGTAT
TACCGCCTTTGAGTGAGCTGATACCGCTCGCCGCAGCCGAACGACCGAGCGCAGCGAGTCAGTGAGCGAG
GAAGCGGAAGAGCGCCCAATACGCAAACCGCCTCTCCCCGCGCGTTGGCCGATTCATTAATGCAGCTGGC
ACGACAGGTTTCCCGACTGGAAAGCGGGCAGTGAGCGCAACGCAATTAATGTGAGTTAGCTCACTCATTA
GGCACCCCAGGCTTTACACTTTATGCTTCCGGCTCGTATGTTGTGTGGAATTGTGAGCGGATAACAATTT
CACACAGGAAACAGCTATGACCATGATTACGCCAAGCGCGCAATTAACCCTCACTAAAGGGAACAAAAGC
TGGAGCTCAGTTTATCATTATCAATACTCGCCATTTCAAAGAATACGTAAATAATTAATAGTAGTGATTT
TCCTAACTTTATTTAGTCAAAAAATTAGCCTTTTAATTCTGCTGTAACCCGTACATGCCCAAAATAGGGG
GCGGGTTACACAGAATATATAACATCGTAGGTGTCTGGGTGAACAGTTTATTCCTGGCATCCACTAAATA
TAATGGAGCCCGCTTTTTAAGCTGGCATCCAGAAAAAAAAAGAATCCCAGCACCAAAATATTGTTTTCTT
CACCAACCATCAGTTCATAGGTCCATTCTCTTAGCGCAACTACAGAGAACAGGGGCACAAACAGGCAAAA
AACGGGCACAACCTCAATGGAGTGATGCAACCTGCCTGGAGTAAATGATGACACAAGGCAATTGACCCAC
GCATGTATCTATCTCATTTTCTTACACCTTCTATTACCTTCTGCTCTCTCTGATTTGGAAAAAGCTGAAA
AAAAAGGTTGAAACCAGTTCCCTGAAATTATTCCCCTACTTGACTAATAAGTATATAAAGACGGTAGGTA
TTGATTGTAATTCTGTAAATCTATTTCTTAAACTTCTTAAATTCTACTTTTATAGTTAGTCTTTTTTTTA
GTTTTAAAACACCAGAACTTAGTTTCGACGGATTCTAGAACTAGTGGATCCCCCATCACAAGTTTGTACA
AAAAAGCAGGCTTCTATACAATGAGACAGAACCTGGTCAAGAAAAAGTTGACCAAGATGAAGGTCATCCT
GTCCAATGAAGAATTGCCATTTCAAGTCCAAAACTACTACGTTATCATCGTCACCGTTTTTTCTTTGGGT
GTTGCCTTCTTCATTTCTAAGTCTTGGGGTAGAAAAGCCGAAATTCCAGGTAGATTGGGTTTGCCATTCA
TTGGTGAAACTCTGTCTTTTTTCTCTGCTACCAATTCTACCAAGGGTTGTTACAACTTCGTCAAGGTTAG
AAGATTGAGGTACGGTAAATGGTTCAAGACCAGAATTTTGGGTAAGATCCATATGTTCGTTCCATCTACT
GAAGGTGCCAAGATGATTTTCACTTCTGATTTCGCTAACTTCAACAAGGGTTACGTTAAGTCTATGGCTG
ATGCTGTTGGTAAGAACTCTTTGTTGTGTGTTCCACATGAATCCCACAAGAGAATTAGAAGGTTGTTGTC
TGATCCCTTCTCCATGAATTCTTTGTCCAAGTTCGTTAAGACCTTCGACAAGATGTTGTCCGAAAGATTG
AACAAGTTGCAAGAGTCTGGTAAGTCCTTCTCTATCTTGGATTTCTCTATGAAGTTGACCTTCGATGCTA
TGTGCAACATGTTAATGTCTGTTACCGACGATTCTTTGTTGGGTCAAATTGAAAAAGATTGCACCGCTGT
TTCTGATGCCATGTTGTCTTTTCCATTCATGATACCAGGTACTAGGTACTACAGAGGTATTAAGGCTAGA
CGTAGATTGATGGAAACTTTCAGAGGTATGATTGCCAAGAGAAGATCTGGTGAAGAATCCTTCGAAGATT
TCTTGCAGTCTATGTTGGAAAAGGACTCTTGTCCAACTAACGAAAAGTTGTCCGATTCCGAAATCATGGA
TAACTTGCTGACCTTGATTATTGCTGGTCAAACTACAACTGCTGCTGCTATGATGTGGTCTGTTAAGTTC
TTGCATGATAACAGAGAAGCCCAACAGAAGTTGAGAGAAGAACAATTGGCTATGATTAAGGATAAGGCTG
ATGGTGCTGCTTTGACTTTGGAAGATGTTTCTTCTATGTCCTACGGTTTGAAGGTTGTCAAAGAAACCTT
GAGAATGTCCAACGTCTTGTTGTGGTATCCAAGAGTTGCTTTGAACGATTGCACTATTGATGGTTTCGAG
ATCAAGAAAGGTTGGCACGTTAATATTGATGCCGCCTACATTCATTATGATCCCGCCTTGTACAAAGACC
CAGAACAATTCAATCCATCCAGGTTCGAAGAAATGCAGAAGTCCTATTCTTTCATCCCATTTGGTTCTGG
TCCAAGAACTTGTTTGGGTATGAATATGGCTAAGGTCACCATGTTGATTTTCTTGCATAGATTGACCTCT
GGTTACTTGTGGACTGTTGATGATCCAGATTTGTCCTTGGAAAAGAAGTCCCATATTCCAAGATTGAGAT
CTGGTTGTCCAATTACCTTGAAGCCCTTGAACAAATCCAAGTAAGACCCAGCTTTCTTGTACAAAGTGGT
GATGGGCTGCAGGAATTCGATATCAAGCTTATCGATACCGTCGACCTCGAGTCATGTAATTAGTTATGTC
ACGCTTACATTCACGCCCTCCCCCCACATCCGCTCTAACCGAAAAGGAAGGAGTTAGACAACCTGAAGTC
TAGGTCCCTATTTATTTTTTTATAGTTATGTTAGTATTAAGAACGTTATTTATATTTCAAATTTTTCTTT
TTTTTCTGTACAGACGCGTGTACGCATGTAACATTATACTGAAAACCTTGCTTGAGAAGGTTTTGGGACG
CTCGAAGGCTTTAATTTGCGGCCGGTACCCAATTCGCCCTATAGTGAGTCGTATTACGCGCGCTCACTGG
CCGTCGTTTTACAACGTCGTGACTGGGAAAACCCTGGCGTTACCCAACTTAATCGCCTTGCAGCACATCC
CCCTTTCGCCAGCTGGCGTAATAGCGAAGAGGCCCGCACCGATCGCCCTTCCCAACAGTTGCGCAGCCTG
AATGGCGAATGG
[124 nt withheld, positions 5543-5666]
C
[91 nt withheld, positions 5668-5758]
A
[49 nt withheld, positions 5760-5808]
CCTTTGACGTTGGAGTCCACGTTCTTT
[37 nt withheld, positions 5836-5872]
ACCCTATCTCGGTCTATTCTTTTGATTTATAAGGGATTTTGCCGATTTCGGCCTATTGGTTAAAAAATGA
GCTGATTTAACAAAAATTTAACGCGAATTTTAACAAAATATTAACGCTTACAATTTCCTGATGCGGTATT
TTCTCCTTACGCATCTGTGCGGTATTTCACACCGCATAGATCGGCAAGTGCACAAACAATACTTAAATAA
ATACTACTCAGTAATAACCTATTTCTTAGCATTTTTGACGAAATTTGCTATTTTGTTAGAGTCTTTTACA
CCATTTGTCTCCACACCTCCGCTTACATCAACACCAATAACGCCATTTAATCTAAGCGCATCACCAACAT
TTTCTGGCGTCAGTCCACCAGCTAACATAAAATGTAAGCTTTCGGGGCTCTCTTGCCTTCCAACCCAGTC
AGAAATCGAGTTCCAATCCAAAAGTTCACCTGTCCCACCTGCTTCTGAATCAAACAAGGGAATAAACGAA
TGAGGTTTCTGTGAAGCTGCACTGAGTAGTATGTTGCAGTCTTTTGGAAATACGAGTCTTTTAATAACTG
GCAAACCGAGGAACTCTTGGTATTCTTGCCACGACTCATCTCCATGCAGTTGGACGATATCAATGCCGTA
ATCATTGACCAGAGCCAAAACATCCTCCTTAGGTTGATTACGAAACACGCCAACCAAGTATTTCGGAGTG
CCTGAACTATTTTTATATGCTTTTACAAGACTTGAAATTTTCCTTGCAATAACCGGGTCAATTGTTCTCT
TTCTATTGGGCACACATATAATACCCAGCAAGTCAGCATCGGAATCTAGAGCACATTCTGCGGCCTCTGT
GCTCTGCAAGCCGCAAACTTTCACCAATGGACCAGAACTACCTGTGAAATTAATAACAGACATACTCCAA
GCTGCCTTTGTGTGCTTAATCACGTATACTCACGTGCTCAATAGTCACCAATGCCCTCCCTCTTGGCCCT
CTCCTTTTCTTTTTTCGACCGAATTAATTCTTAATCGGCAAAAAAAGAAAAGCTCCGGATCAAGATTGTA
CGTAAGGTGACAAGCTATTTTTCAATAAAGAATATCTTCCACTACTGCCATCTGGCGTCATAACTGCAAA
GTACACATATATTACGATGCTGTTCTATTAAATGCTTCCTATATTATATATATAGTAATGTCGTGATCTA
TGGTGCACTCTCAGTACAATCTGCTCTGATGCCGCATAGTTAAGCCAGCCCCGACACCCGCCAACACCCG
CTGACGCGCCCTGACGGGCTTGTCTGCTCCCGGCATCCGCTTACAGACAAGCTGTGACCGTCTCCGGGAG
CTGCATGTGTCAGAGGTTTTCACCGTCA
Features (pLannotate 1.2.2; 23 found; start..end, strand, type, name):
     85..588     -  misc_feature   CEN/ARS: S. cerevisiae CEN6 centromere fused to an autonomously replicating sequence
    625..729     +  promoter       AmpR promoter: bla
    730..1590    +  CDS            AmpR: β-lactamase; bla; confers resistance to ampicillin, carbenicillin, and related antibiotics
   1761..2349    +  rep_origin     ori: high-copy-number ColE1/pMB1/pBR322/pUC origin of replication
   2532..2624    +  CDS            lacI (fragment): lac repressor; lacI; The lac repressor binds to the lac operator to inhibit transcription in E. coli. This inhibition can be relieved by adding lactose or isopropyl-β-D-thiogalactopyranoside (IPTG).
   2637..2658    +  protein_bind   CAP binding site: CAP binding activates transcription in the presence of cAMP. E. coli catabolite activator protein
   2673..2703    +  promoter       lac promoter: promoter for the E. coli lac operon
   2711..2727    +  protein_bind   lac operator: The lac repressor binds to the lac operator to inhibit transcription in E. coli. This inhibition can be relieved by adding lactose or isopropyl-β-D-thiogalactopyranoside (IPTG). lac repressor encoded by lacI
   2772..2790    +  promoter       T3 promoter: promoter for bacteriophage T3 RNA polymerase
   2815..3458    +  promoter       GAP promoter: S. cerevisiae TDH3; promoter for glyceraldehyde-3-phosphate dehydrogenase
   3464..3484    +  misc_feature   MCS (fragment): pBluescript multiple cloning site
   3488..3512    +  protein_bind   attB1: mutant version of attB; recombination site for the Gateway® BP reaction BP Clonase™
   5016..5040    -  protein_bind   attB2: mutant version of attB; recombination site for the Gateway® BP reaction BP Clonase™
   5044..5091    +  misc_feature   MCS (fragment): pBluescript multiple cloning site
   5092..5339    +  terminator     CYC1 terminator: S. cerevisiae CYC1; transcription terminator for CYC1
   5358..5376    -  promoter       T7 promoter: promoter for bacteriophage T7 RNA polymerase
   5384..5539    +  CDS            lacZα (fragment): LacZα fragment of β-galactosidase; lacZ fragment
   5543..5971    +  rep_origin     f1 ori (sequence partly withheld): f1 bacteriophage origin of replication; arrow indicates direction of (+) strand synthesis
   5999..6050    -  misc_feature   bom (fragment): basis of mobility region from pBR322
   6101..6775    -  CDS            TRP1: phosphoribosylanthranilate isomerase, required for tryptophan biosynthesis; S. cerevisiae TRP1; yeast auxotrophic marker
   6776..6923    -  promoter       TRP1 promoter: S. cerevisiae TRP1
   7061..7110    -  misc_feature   bom (fragment): basis of mobility region from pBR322
   7212..17      -  CDS            rop (fragment) (across the origin): Rop protein, which maintains plasmids at low copy number; rop
