[The description below was written by a language model from this plasmid's Addgene catalogue record and pLannotate feature annotations shown in this document.]
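Description:
pAG414GPD-CsCYP722C (pYL877) is a low-copy yeast expression plasmid built on the pAG414GPD-ccdB Gateway destination backbone, designed to express a cytochrome P450 of the CYP722C family from sweet orange (Citrus sinensis) in Saccharomyces cerevisiae. It is an E. coli–yeast shuttle vector. In bacteria it replicates from a high-copy ColE1/pUC-type origin and is selected through the β-lactamase gene (ampicillin resistance). In yeast a CEN6/ARS element provides centromeric, stably segregating maintenance at roughly single copy, and the TRP1 gene with its own promoter complements tryptophan auxotrophy. An f1 phage origin and leftover pBluescript-derived pieces (lac promoter/operator, lacZα fragment, T3 and T7 promoters, MCS fragments) remain from the parental backbone. They play no part in yeast expression.

The expression cassette consists of the strong constitutive GPD (TDH3/GAP) promoter, the CsCYP722C coding sequence of about 1.5 kb, and the CYC1 transcription terminator. The insert is flanked by attB1 and attB2 sites, consistent with Gateway recombination having replaced the ccdB counter-selection cassette of the destination vector. The annotation tool did not label the coding sequence itself, but the interval between the att sites matches the stated insert size. No epitope tags or reporters are annotated. The sequenced record is 7,230 nt, slightly shorter than the catalogued total of 7,253 bp.

According to the associated publication, the plasmid was made for work establishing a bacterium–yeast consortium that produces strigolactones, with the yeast partner expressing plant biosynthetic enzymes such as this one. The record does not describe the specific reaction the enzyme catalyses.
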