Addgene plasmid #178296: pAG414GPD-CsCYP722C(pYL877)
Purpose: Expresses CsCYP722C from C. sinensis in Saccharomyces cerevisiae. Centromeric TRP, PGPD-CsCYP722C-TCYC1
Depositing lab: Yanran Li. Depositing organization: University of California, Riverside. Publication: Establishment of strigolactone-producing bacterium-yeast consortium. Wu S, Ma X, Zhou A, Valenzuela A, Zhou K, Li Y. Sci Adv. 2021 Sep 17;7(38):eabh4048. doi: 10.1126/sciadv.abh4048. Epub 2021 Sep 17. PubMed 34533983.
Backbone
  Vector backbone: pAG414GPD-ccdB
  Backbone manufacturer: Susan Lindquist
  Backbone size w/o insert (bp): 7387
  Total vector size (bp): 7253
  Vector type: Yeast Expression
  Selectable markers: TRP1
Growth in bacteria
  Bacterial resistance: Ampicillin, 100 μg/mL
  Growth temperature: 37°C
  Growth strain: DH5alpha
  Copy number: Unknown
Gene/Insert
  Gene/Insert name: CsCYP722C (alt name: CsCYP722C from C. sinensis)
  Species: Citrus sinensis
  Insert size (bp): 1494
  GenBank ID: XP_006467149.3
  Promoter: GAP
  Cloning method: Gateway Cloning
  Sequencing primers: 5′ M13 rev; 3′ M13 for
Terms and licenses: Academic/Nonprofit Terms; Industry Terms: Not Available to Industry
How to cite: pAG414GPD-CsCYP722C(pYL877) was a gift from Yanran Li (Addgene plasmid # 178296 ; http://n2t.net/addgene:178296 ; RRID:Addgene_178296)
